>Addgene plasmid #27805 | VTA | addgene partial sequence | sequence record 34985 | 27805 with hTRAF2-R (5' GGGCTTCAATCTTGTCTTGG 3')
TCGGCAGTCATGGCCACCCTCTCCACCTCCCTGTTCAGGACGCAGACAATGTTCTCAAAAGTGGCCGTCT
TCTTCTCCAGGCTCTCTCCGGACTTGTACAGCTCGTCCATGCCGAGAGTGATCCCGGCGGCGGTCACGAA
CTCCAGCAGGACCATGTGATCGCGCTTCTCGTTGGGGTCTTTGCTCAGCTTGGACTGGTAGCTCAGGTAG
TGGTTGTCGGGCAGCAGCACGGGGCCGTCGCCGATGGGGGTGTTCTGCTGGTAGTGGTCGGCGAGCTGCA
CGCCGCCGTCCTCGATGTTGTGGCGGATCTTGAAGTTGGCCTTGATGCCGTTCTTCTGCTTGTCGGCGGT
GATATAGACGTTGTGGCTGTTGTAGTTGTACTCCAGCTTGTGCCCCAGGATGTTGCCGTCCTCCTTGAAG
TCGATGCCCTTCAGCTCGATGCGGTTCACCAGGGTGTCGCCCTCGAACTTCACCTCGGCGCGGGTCTTGT
AGTTGCCGTCGTCCTTGAAGAAGATGGTGCGCTCCTGGACGTAGCCTTCGGGCATGGCGGACTTGAAGAA
GTCGTGCTGCTTCATGTGGTCGGGGTAGCGGGCGAAGCACTGCAGGCCGTAGCCGAGGGTGGTCACGAGG
GTGGGCCAGGGCACGGGCAGCTTGCCGGTGGTGCAGATGAGCTTCAGGGTCAGCTTGCCGTAGGTGGCAT
CGCCCTCGCCCTCGCCGGACACGCTGAACTTGTGGCCGTTTACGTCGCCGTCCAGCTCGACCAGGATGGG
CACCACCCCGGTGAACAGCTCCTCGCCCTTGCTCA
