>Addgene plasmid #27805 | VTA | addgene partial sequence | sequence record 34986 | 27805 with SV40pA-R (5' GAAATTTGTGATGCTATTGC 3')
TATAGCTGCATAACAGTTAACAACAACAATTGCATTCATTTTATGTTTCAGGTTCAGGGGGAGGTGTGGG
AGGTTTTTTAAAGCAAGTAAAACCTCTACAAATGTGGTATGGCTGATTATGATCAGTTATCTAGATCCGG
TGGATCCCGGGCCCGCGGTACCGTCGACTGCAGAATTCCTTGTACAGCTCGTCCATGCCGAGAGTGATCC
CGGCGGCGGTCACGAACTCCAGCAGGACCATGTGATCGCGCTTCTCGTTGGGGTCTTTGCTCAGCTTGGA
CTGGTAGCTCAGGTAGTGGTTGTCGGGCAGCAGCACGGGGCCGTCGCCGATGGGGGTGTTCTGCTGGTAG
TGGTCGGCGAGCTGCACGCCGCCGTCCTCGATGTTGTGGCGGATCTTGAAGTTGGCCTTGATGCCGTTCT
TCTGCTTGTCGGCGGTGATATAGACGTTGTGGCTGTTGTAGTTGTACTCCAGCTTGTGCCCCAGGATGTT
GCCGTCCTCCTTGAAGTCGATGCCCTTCAGCTCGATGCGGTTCACCAGGGTGTCGCCCTCGAACTTCACC
TCGGCGCGGGTCTTGTAGTTGCCGTCGTCCTTGAAGAAGATGGTGCGCTCCTGGACGTAGCCTTCGGGCA
TGGCGGACTTGAAGAAGTCGTGCTGCTTCATGTGGTCGGGGTAGCGGGCGAAGCACTGCAGGCCGCAGCC
GAGGGTGGTCACGAGGGTGGGCCAGGGCACGGGCAGCTTGCCGGTGGTGCA
