[The description below was written by a language model from this plasmid's Addgene catalogue record.]
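Description:
VTA is a mammalian expression plasmid built on the pEGFP-C1 backbone (about 4.0 kb without insert), carrying a roughly 2.1 kb insert named Venus Traf Amber, cloned between NheI and BamHI sites that both remain intact. In bacteria it is maintained at high copy number under kanamycin selection, and the backbone's neomycin resistance marker allows G418 selection of transfected mammalian cells. The record does not state the promoter. pEGFP-C1-type vectors normally drive expression from the CMV immediate-early promoter, and use of the NheI site suggests that the original EGFP coding region was replaced by the insert, but no feature table is available to confirm either point.

As the name indicates, the insert is a three-part fusion of Venus (a yellow fluorescent protein), a segment of TRAF2, and Amber. The depositor notes that the TRAF2 portion corresponds to nucleotides 874–1561 of the reference transcript. The record does not define which domain this covers, nor the species. Amber is not described in the record either. In related work on fluorescent protein FRET standards, the name refers to a non-fluorescent Venus point mutant that folds normally but cannot act as a FRET acceptor, which would make it a "dark" placeholder here.

The associated publication concerns how energy migration affects the fluorescence lifetime of Cerulean and what this means for FRET measurements by fluorescence lifetime imaging. VTA therefore most likely serves as a reference or control construct within a set of TRAF-linked fluorescent protein fusions, used to calibrate or interpret FRET and lifetime measurements in living cells. Its exact role in those experiments is not given in the catalogue entry.
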