Addgene plasmid #27805: VTA
Depositing lab: Steven Vogel. Depositing organization: National Institute on Alcohol Abuse & Alcoholism (NIAAA). Publication: Energy migration alters the fluorescence lifetime of Cerulean: implications for fluorescence lifetime imaging Forster resonance energy transfer measurements. Koushik SV, Vogel SS. J Biomed Opt. 2008 May-Jun;13(3):031204. doi: 10.1117/1.2940367. PubMed 18601528.
Backbone
  Vector backbone: pEGFP C1
  Backbone size w/o insert (bp): 3984
  Vector type: Mammalian Expression
  Selectable markers: Neomycin (select with G418)
Growth in bacteria
  Bacterial resistance: Kanamycin, 50 μg/mL
  Growth temperature: 37°C
  Growth strain: DH5alpha
  Copy number: High Copy
Gene/Insert
  Gene/Insert name: Venus Traf Amber
  Insert size (bp): 2138
  Cloning method: Restriction Enzyme; 5′ cloning site Nhe 1 (not destroyed); 3′ cloning site Bam HI (not destroyed)
  Sequencing primers: 5′ CCAAAATCAACGGGACTTTCC; 3′ CAGGTTCAGGGGGAGGTGTGG
Terms and licenses: Academic/Nonprofit Terms; Industry Terms: Not Available to Industry
Depositor comments: Contains TRAF2 nucleotides 874-1561 from NM_021138
How to cite: VTA was a gift from Steven Vogel (Addgene plasmid # 27805 ; http://n2t.net/addgene:27805 ; RRID:Addgene_27805)
